Addgene plasmid #32064: pBabe EGFR Del4
Depositing lab: Matthew Meyerson. Depositing organization: Dana-Farber Cancer Institute. Publication: Allele-dependent variation in the relative cellular potency of distinct EGFR inhibitors. Yuza Y, Glatt KA, Jiang J, Greulich H, Minami Y, Woo MS, Shimamura T, Shapiro G, Lee JC, Ji H, Feng W, Chen TH, Yanagisawa H, Wong KK, Meyerson M. Cancer Biol Ther. 2007 May . 6(5):661-7. 10.4161/cbt.6.5.4003 PubMed 17495523.
Backbone
  Vector backbone: pBABEpuro
  Backbone size w/o insert (bp): 5169
  Vector type: Mammalian Expression, Retroviral
  Selectable markers: Puromycin
Growth in bacteria
  Bacterial resistance: Ampicillin, 100 μg/mL
  Growth temperature: 37°C
  Growth strain: DH5alpha
  Copy number: High Copy
Gene/Insert
  Gene/Insert name: EGFR
  Species: H. sapiens (human)
  Insert size (bp): 3600
  Mutation: Delete L747-P753, insert S
  Entrez Gene: EGFR (a.k.a. ERBB, ERBB1, ERRP, HER1, NISBD2, NNCIS, PIG61, mENA)
  Cloning method: Restriction Enzyme; 5′ cloning site SnaB1 (destroyed during cloning); 3′ cloning site SnaB1 (destroyed during cloning)
  Sequencing primers: 5′ pBABE 5'
Terms and licenses: Academic/Nonprofit Terms; Industry Terms: Not Available to Industry
How to cite: pBabe EGFR Del4 was a gift from Matthew Meyerson (Addgene plasmid # 32064 ; http://n2t.net/addgene:32064 ; RRID:Addgene_32064)
