[The description below was written by a language model from this plasmid's Addgene catalogue record.]
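Description:
pBabe EGFR Del4 is a retroviral mammalian expression plasmid built on the pBABEpuro backbone (about 5.2 kb without insert) and carrying a roughly 3.6 kb human EGFR cDNA. It is maintained in E. coli as a high-copy plasmid under ampicillin selection. Puromycin is the selectable marker in mammalian cells, so stably transduced populations can be isolated after infection. No feature table accompanies the record, so individual elements are not itemised. In general, pBABE-type vectors are Moloney murine leukemia virus–derived. The inserted gene lies between the viral long terminal repeats, downstream of a packaging signal, and is transcribed from the 5′ LTR, while the puromycin resistance gene is driven by a separate internal promoter. When the plasmid is introduced into a packaging cell line that supplies the viral proteins in trans, it yields replication-defective virus that integrates the cassette into dividing target cells.

The EGFR insert carries an in-frame deletion of residues L747 through P753 with a serine inserted in their place. This lesion falls in the kinase-domain region commonly referred to as exon 19, where activating deletions are found in lung cancer. The cDNA was cloned into the SnaBI site of the vector, and the site was destroyed at both junctions. No epitope tag or reporter is recorded. The associated publication concerns allele-dependent differences in the cellular potency of EGFR inhibitors. This points to the construct's use in stably expressing this mutant allele in cultured cells and comparing its drug sensitivity with that of other EGFR variants.
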