>Addgene plasmid #32064 | pBabe EGFR Del4 | addgene partial sequence | sequence record 37321 | pBABE-3
CNGCGAATTCCTACATCTCATGCTCCAATAAATTCACTGCTTTGTGGCGCGACCCTTAGGTATTCTGCAT
TTTCAGCTGTGGAGCCCTTAAAGATGCCATTTGGCTTGGCTTCCTTGGGAAAGAAGTCCTGCTGGTAGTC
AGGGTTGTCCAGGCTAATTTGGTGGCTGCCTTTCTGGGCCCAGTGGGCAGGGCTGTCGAATGTGCTGTTG
ACACAGGTGGGCTGGACAGTGTTGAGATACTCGGGGTTGCCCACTGCAGTGCTGTGGGGGTCCTGGTAGT
GTGGGTCTCTGCTGGGCGCGGGGTTCAGAGGCTGATTGTGATAGACAGGATTCTGCACAGAGCCAGCGGG
CCTTTTGGGAACGGACTGGTTTATGTATTCAGGCACTGGGAGGAAGGTGTCGTCTATGCTGTCCTCAGTC
AAGGCGCCTGTGGGGTCTGAGCTGTATCGCTGCAAGAAGCTGTCTTCCTTGATGGGACAGCTTTGCAGCC
CATTTCTATCAATGCAAGCCACGGTGGAATTGTTGCTGGTTGCACTCAGAGAGCTCAGGAGGGGAGTCCG
TGACGTGGAGGGGCTGCTGAAGAAGCCCTGCTGTGGGATGAGGTACTCGTCGGCATCCACCACGTCGTCC
ATGTCTTCTTCATCCATCAGGGCACGGTAGAAGTTGGAGTCTGTAGGACTTGGCAAATGCATTCTTTCAT
CCCCCTGAATGACAAGGTAGCGCTGGGGGTCTCGGGCCATTTTGGAGAATTCGATGATCAACTCACGGAA
CTTTGGGCGACTATCTGCGTCTATCATCCAGCACTTGACCATGATCATGTAGACATCGATGGTACATATG
GGTGGCTGAGGGAGGCGTTCTCCTT
