>Addgene plasmid #32064 | pBabe EGFR Del4 | addgene partial sequence | sequence record 37732 | hEGFR-Fwd2 5'-GCCTCTTACACCCAGTGGAG-3'
GAGACTTGAGGAACTGAATTCAAAAGATCAAAGTGCTGGGCTCCGGTGCGTTCGGCACGGTGTATAAGGG
ACTCTGGATCCCAGAAGGTGAGAAAGTTAAAATTCCCGTCGCTATCAAGGAATCGAAAGCCAACAAGGAA
ATCCTCGATGAAGCCTACGTGATGGCCAGCGTGGACAACCCCCACGTGTGCCGCCTGCTGGGCATCTGCC
TCACCTCCACCGTGCAACTCATCACGCAGCTCATGCCCTTCGGCTGCCTCCTGGACTATGTCCGGGAACA
CAAAGACAATATTGGCTCCCAGTACCTGCTCAACTGGTGTGTGCAGATCGCAAAGGGCATGAACTACTTG
GAGGACCGTCGCTTGGTGCACCGCGACCTGGCAGCCAGGAACGTACTGGTGAAAACACCGCAGCATGTCA
AGATCACAGATTTTGGGCTGGCCAAACTGCTGGGTGCGGAAGAGAAAGAATACCATGCAGAAGGAGGCAA
AGTGCCTATCAAGTGGATGGCATTGGAATCAATTTTACACAGAATCTATACCCACCAGAGTGATGTCTGG
AGCTACGGGGTGACCGTTTGGGAGTTGATGACCTTTGGATCCAAGCCATATGACGGAATCCCTGCCAGCG
AGATCTCCTCCATCCTGGAGAAAGGAGAACGCCTCCCTCAGCCACCCATATGTACCATCGATGTCTACAT
GATCATGGTCAAGTGCTGGATGATAGACGCAGATAGTCGCCCAAAGTTCCGTGAGTTGATCATCGAATTC
TCCAAAATGGCCCGAGACCCCCAGCGCTACCTTGTCATTCAGGGGGATGAAAGAATGCATTTGCCAAGTC
CTAC
